>Addgene plasmid #120516 | CAG-EGFP-MosIR | addgene full sequence | sequence record 233708 | Addgene NGS Result
GGTCGACATTGATTATTGACTAGTTATTAATAGTAATCAATTACGGGGTCATTAGTTCATAGCCCATATA
TGGAGTTCCGCGTTACATAACTTACGGTAAATGGCCCGCCTGGCTGACCGCCCAACGACCCCCGCCCATT
GACGTCAATAATGACGTATGTTCCCATAGTAACGCCAATAGGGACTTTCCATTGACGTCAATGGGTGGAG
TATTTACGGTAAACTGCCCACTTGGCAGTACATCAAGTGTATCATATGCCAAGTACGCCCCCTATTGACG
TCAATGACGGTAAATGGCCCGCCTGGCATTATGCCCAGTACATGACCTTATGGGACTTTCCTACTTGGCA
GTACATCTACGTATTAGTCATCGCTATTACCATGGTCGAGGTGAGCCCCACGTTCTGCTTCACTCTCCCC
ATCTCCCCCCCCTCCCCACCCCCAATTTTGTATTTATTTATTTTTTAATTATTTTGTGCAGCGATGGGGG
CGGGGGGGGGGGGGGSGCGCGCCRGGSGGGGSGGGGSGGGGSGRGGGGSGGGGSGGGGSGRGGCGGAGAG
GTGCGGCGGCAGCCAATCAGAGCGGCGCGCTCCGAAAGTTTCCTTTTATGGCGAGGCGGCGGCGGCGGCG
GCCCTATAAAAAGCGAAGCGCGCGGCGGGCGGGAGTCGCTGCGCGCTGCCTTCGCCCCGTGCCCCGCTCC
GCCGCCGCCTCGCGCCGCCCGCCCCGGCTCTGACTGACCGCGTTACTCCCACAGGTGAGCGGGCGGGACG
GCCCTTCTCCTCCGGGCTGTAATTAGCGCTTGGTTTAATGACGGCTTGTTTCTTTTCTGTGGCTGCGTGA
AAGCCTTGAGGGGCTCCGGGAGGGCCCTTTGTGCGGGGGGAGCGGCTCGGGGGGTGCGTGCGTGTGTGTG
TGCGTGGGGAGCGCCGCGTGCGGCTCCGCGCTGCCCGGCGGCTGTGAGCGCTGCGGGCGCGGCGCGGGGC
TTTGTGCGCTCCGCAGTGTGCGCGAGGGGAGCGCGGCCGGGGGCGGTGCCCCGCGGTGCGGGGGGGGCTG
CGAGGGGAACAAAGGCTGCGTGCGGGGTGTGTGCGTGGGGGGGTGAGCAGGGGGTGTGGGCGCGTCGGTC
GGGCTGCAACCCCCCCTGCACCCCCCTCCCCGAGTTGCTGAGCACGGCCCGGCTTCGGGTGCGGGGCTCC
GTACGGGGCGTGGCGCGGGGCTCGCCGTGCCGGGCGGGGGGTGGCGGCAGGTGGGGGTGCCGGGCGGGGC
GGGGCCGCCTCGGGCCGGGGAGGGCTCGGGGGAGGGGCGCGGCGGCCCCCGGAGCGCCGGCGGCTGTCGA
GGCGCGGCGAGCCGCAGCCATTGCCTTTTATGGTAATCGTGCGAGAGGGCGCAGGGACTTCCTTTGTCCC
AAATCTGTGCGGAGCCGAAATCTGGGAGGCGCCGCCGCACCCCCTCTAGCGGGCGCGGGGCGAAGCGGTG
CGGCGCCGGCAGGAAGGAAATGGGCGGGGAGGGCCTTCGTGCGTCGCCGCGCCGCCGTCCCCTTCTCCCT
CTCCAGCCTCGGGGCTGTCCGCGGGGGGACGGCTGCCTTCGGGGGGGACGGGGCAGGGCGGGGTTCGGCT
TCTGGCGTGTGACCGGCGGCTCTAGAGCCTCTGCTAACCATGTTCATGCCTTCTTCTTTTTCCTACAGCT
CCTGGGCAACGTGCTGGTTATTGTGCTGTCTCATCATTTTGGCAAAGAATTCGCCACCATGGTGAGCAAG
GGCGAGGAGCTGTTCACCGGGGTGGTGCCCATCCTGGTCGAGCTGGACGGCGACGTAAACGGCCACAAGT
TCAGCGTGTCCGGCGAGGGCGAGGGCGATGCCACCTACGGCAAGCTGACCCTGAAGTTCATCTGCACCAC
CGGCAAGCTGCCCGTGCCCTGGCCCACCCTCGTGACCACCCTGACCTACGGCGTGCAGTGCTTCAGCCGC
TACCCCGACCACATGAAGCAGCACGACTTCTTCAAGTCCGCCATGCCCGAAGGCTACGTCCAGGAGCGCA
CCATCTTCTTCAAGGACGACGGCAACTACAAGACCCGCGCCGAGGTGAAGTTCGAGGGCGACACCCTGGT
GAACCGCATCGAGCTGAAGGGCATCGACTTCAAGGAGGACGGCAACATCCTGGGGCACAAGCTGGAGTAC
AACTACAACAGCCACAACGTCTATATCATGGCCGACAAGCAGAAGAACGGCATCAAGGTGAACTTCAAGA
TCCGCCACAACATCGAGGACGGCAGCGTGCAGCTCGCCGACCACTACCAGCAGAACACCCCCATCGGCGA
CGGCCCCGTGCTGCTGCCCGACAACCACTACCTGAGCACCCAGTCCGCCCTGAGCAAAGACCCCAACGAG
AAGCGCGATCACATGGTCCTGCTGGAGTTCGTGACCGCCGCCGGGATCACTCTCGGCATGGACGAGCTGT
ACAAGTAAGAATTCACTCCTCAGGTGCAGGCTGCCTATCAGAAGGTGGTGGCTGGTGTGGAATTCGGCTT
AGGGTGATTCCAAAAGAGTAGATGTCAGCTTTGGGCGTGGCAATCTCTCCTTTCAGGATCTCCGGAGCTT
GGTGCGTGTACGTGCCCCCTATGTGGTGAGGGGACGCCTGCCGGCACCGCAGATCCTGCAGCTTCTGGGA
GCAGCCGAAGTCACTGATCTTACAAACGTCTTGCTCACTGATCAAAATGTTCGCTGGCTTCAGGTCCAAG
TGCAAAATGCTTTGTGAGTGGAGAAAAAGCAGGCCGTTAACAACATCTAGGGAATACTTGAGGCACTTCC
CCAAACTCAGTTGTTCTCTGCAGCTGAGAGGCTCCGGTGAGCGGGTGGCACCGTAGATGACTTGGTGTAG
AGTCACGTTGCCCCCAAACTCCATGATTATGGTACCTAGGCTGTTGGAGTCTTCGGGCGTGCGCGTGCTG
GCAGCCACAACCCGAACTATGTTGTCGTGGCGTAGTCTTGCAATGTTCAGTTCAGCCCAGAAACTCCGCT
GGGATGCACGTAGGTCCTTGGTGCAAGGGTGATTCCAAAAGAGTAAAACTTTGGTAAACCAGATTATTTA
TCCATCTACCCCAGTCTGTGTTTACCCCCCTTTCTTGTTTACTTGCTTGATGGTGCACCAAGGACCTACG
TGCATCCCAGCGGAGTTTCTGGGCTGAACTGAACATTGCAAGACTACGCCACGACAACATAGTTCGGGTT
GTGGCTGCCAGCACGCGCACGCCCGAAGACTCCAACAGCCTAGGTACCATAATCATGGAGTTTGGGGGCA
ACGTGACTCTACACCAAGTCATCTACGGTGCCACCCGCTCACCGGAGCCTCTCAGCTGCAGAGAACAACC
GAGTTTGGGGAAGTGCCTCAAGTATTCCCTAGATGTTGTTAACGGCCTGCTTTTTCTCCACTCACAAAGC
ATTTTGCACTTGGACCTGAAGCCAGCGAACATTTTGATCAGTGAGCAAGACGTTTGTAAGATCAGTGACT
TCGGCTGCTCCCAGAAGCTGCAGGATCTGCGGTGCCGGCAGGCGTCCCCTCACCACATAGGGGGCACGTA
CACGCACCAAGCTCCGGAGATCCTGAAAGGAGAGATTGCCACGCCCAAAGCTGACATCTACTCTTTTGGA
ATCACCCTAAGCCGAATTCCAATGCCCTGGCTCACAAATACCACTGAGATCTTTTTCCCTCTGCCAAAAA
TTATGGGGACATCATGAAGCCCCTTGAGCATCTGACTTCTGGCTAATAAAGGAAATTTATTTTCATTGCA
ATAGTGTGTTGGAATTTTTTGTGTCTCTCACTCGGAAGGACATATGGGAGGGCAAATCATTTAAAACATC
AGAATGAGTATTTGGTTTAGAGTTTGGCAACATATGCCCATATGCTGGCTGCCATGAACAAAGGTTGGCT
ATAAAGAGGTCATCAGTATATGAAACAGCCCCCTGCTGTCCATTCCTTATTCCATAGAAAAGCCTTGACT
TGAGGTTAGATTTTTTTTATATTTTGTTTTGTGTTATTTTTTTCTTTAACATCCCTAAAATTTTCCTTAC
ATGTTTTACTAGCCAGATTTTTCCTCCTCTCCTGACTACTCCCAGTCATAGCTGTCCCTCTTCTCTTATG
GAGATCCCTCGACCTGCAGCCCAAGCTTGGCGTAATCATGGTCATAGCTGTTTCCTGTGTGAAATTGTTA
TCCGCTCACAATTCCACACAACATACGAGCCGGAAGCATAAAGTGTAAAGCCTGGGGTGCCTAATGAGTG
AGCTAACTCACATTAATTGCGTTGCGCTCACTGCCCGCTTTCCAGTCGGGAAACCTGTCGTGCCAGCGGA
TCCGCATCTCAATTAGTCAGCAACCATAGTCCCGCCCCTAACTCCGCCCATCCCGCCCCTAACTCCGCCC
AGTTCCGCCCATTCTCCGCCCCATGGCTGACTAATTTTTTTTATTTATGCAGAGGCCGAGGCCGCCTCGG
CCTCTGAGCTATTCCAGAAGTAGTGAGGAGGCTTTTTTGGAGGCCTAGGCTTTTGCAAAAAGCTAACTTG
TTTATTGCAGCTTATAATGGTTACAAATAAAGCAATAGCATCACAAATTTCACAAATAAAGCATTTTTTT
CACTGCATTCTAGTTGTGGTTTGTCCAAACTCATCAATGTATCTTATCATGTCTGGATCCGCTGCATTAA
TGAATCGGCCAACGCGCGGGGAGAGGCGGTTTGCGTATTGGGCGCTCTTCCGCTTCCTCGCTCACTGACT
CGCTGCGCTCGGTCGTTCGGCTGCGGCGAGCGGTATCAGCTCACTCAAAGGCGGTAATACGGTTATCCAC
AGAATCAGGGGATAACGCAGGAAAGAACATGTGAGCAAAAGGCCAGCAAAAGGCCAGGAACCGTAAAAAG
GCCGCGTTGCTGGCGTTTTTCCATAGGCTCCGCCCCCCTGACGAGCATCACAAAAATCGACGCTCAAGTC
AGAGGTGGCGAAACCCGACAGGACTATAAAGATACCAGGCGTTTCCCCCTGGAAGCTCCCTCGTGCGCTC
TCCTGTTCCGACCCTGCCGCTTACCGGATACCTGTCCGCCTTTCTCCCTTCGGGAAGCGTGGCGCTTTCT
CATAGCTCACGCTGTAGGTATCTCAGTTCGGTGTAGGTCGTTCGCTCCAAGCTGGGCTGTGTGCACGAAC
CCCCCGTTCAGCCCGACCGCTGCGCCTTATCCGGTAACTATCGTCTTGAGTCCAACCCGGTAAGACACGA
CTTATCGCCACTGGCAGCAGCCACTGGTAACAGGATTAGCAGAGCGAGGTATGTAGGCGGTGCTACAGAG
TTCTTGAAGTGGTGGCCTAACTACGGCTACACTAGAAGAACAGTATTTGGTATCTGCGCTCTGCTGAAGC
CAGTTACCTTCGGAAAAAGAGTTGGTAGCTCTTGATCCGGCAAACAAACCACCGCTGGTAGCGGTGGTTT
TTTTGTTTGCAAGCAGCAGATTACGCGCAGAAAAAAAGGATCTCAAGAAGATCCTTTGATCTTTTCTACG
GGGTCTGACGCTCAGTGGAACGAAAACTCACGTTAAGGGATTTTGGTCATGAGATTATCAAAAAGGATCT
TCACCTAGATCCTTTTAAATTAAAAATGAAGTTTTAAATCAATCTAAAGTATATATGAGTAAACTTGGTC
TGACAGTTACCAATGCTTAATCAGTGAGGCACCTATCTCAGCGATCTGTCTATTTCGTTCATCCATAGTT
GCCTGACTCCCCGTCGTGTAGATAACTACGATACGGGAGGGCTTACCATCTGGCCCCAGTGCTGCAATGA
TACCGCGAGACCCACGCTCACCGGCTCCAGATTTATCAGCAATAAACCAGCCAGCCGGAAGGGCCGAGCG
CAGAAGTGGTCCTGCAACTTTATCCGCCTCCATCCAGTCTATTAATTGTTGCCGGGAAGCTAGAGTAAGT
AGTTCGCCAGTTAATAGTTTGCGCAACGTTGTTGCCATTGCTACAGGCATCGTGGTGTCACGCTCGTCGT
TTGGTATGGCTTCATTCAGCTCCGGTTCCCAACGATCAAGGCGAGTTACATGATCCCCCATGTTGTGCAA
AAAAGCGGTTAGCTCCTTCGGTCCTCCGATCGTTGTCAGAAGTAAGTTGGCCGCAGTGTTATCACTCATG
GTTATGGCAGCACTGCATAATTCTCTTACTGTCATGCCATCCGTAAGATGCTTTTCTGTGACTGGTGAGT
ACTCAACCAAGTCATTCTGAGAATAGTGTATGCGGCGACCGAGTTGCTCTTGCCCGGCGTCAATACGGGA
TAATACCGCGCCACATAGCAGAACTTTAAAAGTGCTCATCATTGGAAAACGTTCTTCGGGGCGAAAACTC
TCAAGGATCTTACCGCTGTTGAGATCCAGTTCGATGTAACCCACTCGTGCACCCAACTGATCTTCAGCAT
CTTTTACTTTCACCAGCGTTTCTGGGTGAGCAAAAACAGGAAGGCAAAATGCCGCAAAAAAGGGAATAAG
GGCGACACGGAAATGTTGAATACTCATACTCTTCCTTTTTCAATATTATTGAAGCATTTATCAGGGTTAT
TGTCTCATGAGCGGATACATATTTGAATGTATTTAGAAAAATAAACAAATAGGGGTTCCGCGCACATTTC
CCCGAAAAGTGCCACCTG
Features (pLannotate 1.2.2; 20 found; start..end, strand, type, name):
      5..384     +  enhancer       CMV enhancer: human cytomegalovirus immediate early enhancer
    386..661     +  promoter       chicken β-actin promoter: No description available
    662..1678    +  intron         chimeric intron: chimera between introns from chicken β-actin and rabbit β-globin
   1676..1744    +  CDS            HBB (fragment): HBB_LEPEU - Experimental evidence at protein level: Swiss-Prot protein existence level 1. Involved in oxygen transport from the lung to the various peripheral tissues. From Lepus europaeus (European hare).
   1739..2458    +  CDS            EGFP: the original enhanced GFP (Yang et al., 1996) mammalian codon-optimized
   2481..3035    -  CDS            MOS (fragment): MOS_HUMAN - Experimental evidence at protein level: Swiss-Prot protein existence level 1. From Homo sapiens (Human).
   3055..3120    +  CDS            env (fragment): ENV_IPMAE - Experimental evidence at transcript level: Swiss-Prot protein existence level 2. The transmembrane protein (TM) acts as a class I viral fusion protein. Under the current model, the protein has at least 3 conformational states: pre-fusion native state, pre-hairpin intermediate state, and post-fusion hairpin state. During viral and target cell membrane fusion, the coiled coil regions (heptad repeats) assume a trimer-of-hairpins structure, positioning the fusion peptide in close proximity to the C-terminal region of the ectodomain. The formation of this structure appears to drive appo
   3134..3649    +  CDS            MOS (fragment): MOS_HUMAN - Experimental evidence at protein level: Swiss-Prot protein existence level 1. From Homo sapiens (Human).
   3755..3810    +  polyA_signal   β-globin poly(A) signal: rabbit β-globin polyadenylation signal (Gil and Proudfoot, 1987)
   4195..4211    -  protein_bind   lac operator: The lac repressor binds to the lac operator to inhibit transcription in E. coli. This inhibition can be relieved by adding lactose or isopropyl-β-D-thiogalactopyranoside (IPTG). lac repressor encoded by lacI
   4219..4249    -  promoter       lac promoter: promoter for the E. coli lac operon
   4264..4285    -  protein_bind   CAP binding site: CAP binding activates transcription in the presence of cAMP. E. coli catabolite activator protein
   4298..4337    -  CDS            lacI (fragment): lac repressor; lacI; The lac repressor binds to the lac operator to inhibit transcription in E. coli. This inhibition can be relieved by adding lactose or isopropyl-β-D-thiogalactopyranoside (IPTG).
   4344..4366    +  promoter       SV40 promoter (fragment): SV40 enhancer and early promoter
   4390..4525    +  rep_origin     SV40 ori: SV40 origin of replication
   4545..4679    +  polyA_signal   SV40 poly(A) signal: SV40 polyadenylation signal
   4681..4735    -  CDS            lacI (fragment): lac repressor; lacI; The lac repressor binds to the lac operator to inhibit transcription in E. coli. This inhibition can be relieved by adding lactose or isopropyl-β-D-thiogalactopyranoside (IPTG).
   4918..5506    -  rep_origin     ori: high-copy-number ColE1/pMB1/pBR322/pUC origin of replication
   5677..6537    -  CDS            AmpR: β-lactamase; bla; confers resistance to ampicillin, carbenicillin, and related antibiotics
   6538..6642    -  promoter       AmpR promoter: bla
