[The description below was written by a language model from this plasmid's Addgene catalogue record and pLannotate feature annotations shown in this document.]
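Description:
CAG-EGFP-MosIR is a 6,668 nt mammalian RNAi plasmid built on the pCX-EGFP backbone and designed to express long double-stranded RNA. In bacteria it is maintained through a high-copy ColE1/pUC-type origin and selected with ampicillin via the AmpR (β-lactamase) gene and its own promoter. Remnants of a lac promoter/operator region and lacI fragments are carried over from the backbone. An SV40 origin and SV40 poly(A) signal are also present; the SV40 origin can support episomal replication in cells that supply large T antigen.

The expression cassette is driven by the CAG promoter, which combines the CMV immediate-early enhancer, the chicken β-actin promoter and a chimeric β-actin/β-globin intron for strong, broad expression in mammalian cells. It transcribes an EGFP coding sequence followed, in what is effectively the 3′ untranslated region, by two fragments of mouse Mos of roughly 500–550 bp each. These are placed in opposite orientations and separated by a short spacer, and the transcript ends at the rabbit β-globin poly(A) signal. The annotation tool labels the Mos fragments by homology to the human protein and assigns a small retroviral env match to the spacer; these are automated similarity calls, whereas the catalogue entry gives the insert as mouse Mos.

The inverted repeat should fold back within the transcript into a long hairpin, producing a Pol II-derived, polyadenylated dsRNA that targets Mos, while EGFP reports expression from the same mRNA. One repeat carries an L170P change, which the depositor states does not affect function. The stated purpose is dsRNA expression, which suits studies of long-dsRNA-triggered RNAi and dsRNA responses in mammalian cells.
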