Addgene plasmid #120516: CAG-EGFP-MosIR
Purpose: dsRNA expression
Depositing lab: Petr Svoboda. Depositing organization: Institute of Molecular Genetics of the Czech Academy of Sciences.
Backbone
  Vector backbone: pCX-EGFP
  Vector type: RNAi
Growth in bacteria
  Bacterial resistance: Ampicillin, 100 μg/mL
  Growth temperature: 37°C
  Growth strain: DH5alpha
  Copy number: High Copy
Gene/Insert
  Gene/Insert name: Mos
  Species: M. musculus (mouse)
  Mutation: L170P in second MosIR repeat (see comments below)
  Entrez Gene: Mos (a.k.a. c-mos)
  Cloning method: Restriction Enzyme; 5′ cloning site Unknown (unknown if destroyed); 3′ cloning site Unknown (unknown if destroyed)
Terms and licenses: Academic/Nonprofit Terms; Industry Terms: Not Available to Industry
Depositor comments: Mutation does not affect plasmid function!
How to cite: CAG-EGFP-MosIR was a gift from Petr Svoboda (Addgene plasmid # 120516 ; http://n2t.net/addgene:120516 ; RRID:Addgene_120516)
